Addgene plasmid #158194: p663-UBC-miniTurbo-V5-CDK7_IDG-K
Purpose: Gateway destination clone of CDK7 (human) tagged with N-terminal miniTurbo-V5 for generating protein-proximity networks using proximity-dependent biotinylation proteomics
Depositing lab: Ben Major. Depositing organization: Washington University in Saint Louis.
Backbone
  Vector backbone: pDest663
  Backbone manufacturer: PEL
  Backbone size w/o insert (bp): 9019
  Vector type: Mammalian Expression, Lentiviral ; Gateway Destination
  Selectable markers: Puromycin
Growth in bacteria
  Bacterial resistance: Ampicillin, 100 μg/mL
  Growth temperature: 30°C
  Growth strain: NEB Stable
  Copy number: Low Copy
Gene/Insert
  Gene/Insert name: miniTurbo-V5-CDK7 (alt name: CDK7)
  Species: H. sapiens (human)
  Entrez Gene: CDK7 (a.k.a. CAK, CAK1, CDKN7, HCAK, MO15, STK1, p39MO15)
  Promoter: Ubiquitin
  Tag / fusion protein: miniTurbo-V5 (N terminal on insert)
  Cloning method: Gateway Cloning
  Sequencing primers: 5′ GCCCGAAGGAATAGAAGAAGAA; 3′ CATAGCGTAAAAGGAGCAACA
Terms and licenses: Academic/Nonprofit Terms; Industry Terms: Not Available to Industry
Depositor comments: These plasmids were generated as part of the Illuminating the Druggable Genome (IDG) program sponsored by the NIH Common Fund. The goal of this program is to identify, gather, and distribute information and resources for proteins that currently are not well-studied yet belong to commonly drug-targeted protein families: protein kinases, non-olfactory G-protein coupled receptors (GPCRs), and ion channels. The IDG program is designed to develop fundamental research tools for understudied proteins, elucidate their function, and disseminate the IDG-related resources and data to the greater scientific community. These lentiviral gateway destination plasmids were generated, as part of the Kinase-Data and Resource Generating Center (DRGC), using the single fragment or multisite gateway cloning technology. They were used for generating proteomics-based protein-interaction and protein-proximity networks that can be accessed through the kinase-DRGC website https://darkkinome.org/. Each plasmid has either an N- or C-terminal fusion protein (Flag/ V5/V5-miniTurbo/V5-TurboID/miniTurbo-V5/TurboID-V5) tagged understudied kinase driven under either a CMV or Ubiquitin (UBC) promoter. All inserts in the pENTR plasmids used to generate the deposited destination plasmids were end-sequenced and insert size validated prior to multi-site gateway cloning. The combined insert size of the single fragment or three fragment destination plasmids were confirmed by restriction digestion (BsrGI, and EcoRV for pDest667; BsrGI, EcoRV, and BstZ17I for pDest663; and BsrGI for pHAGE) and all plasmids were partially sequenced to ensure in-frame ORFs and fusion tags.
How to cite: p663-UBC-miniTurbo-V5-CDK7_IDG-K was a gift from Ben Major (Addgene plasmid # 158194 ; http://n2t.net/addgene:158194 ; RRID:Addgene_158194)
