[The description below was written by a language model from this plasmid's Addgene catalogue record and pLannotate feature annotations shown in this document.]
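Description:
p663-UBC-miniTurbo-V5-CDK7_IDG-K is a lentiviral mammalian expression clone built on the pDest663 Gateway destination backbone by multisite Gateway recombination. It is about 10.5 kb in the sequenced record. It is propagated in E. coli through a ColE1/pUC-type origin with ampicillin selection (AmpR), although the catalogue lists it as low copy. An f1 origin and remnants of a lac/T3/T7 cloning region are also present. The viral portion has a third-generation layout. An RSV promoter drives a truncated HIV-1 5' LTR, followed by the Ψ packaging signal with a gag fragment, the RRE for Rev-dependent export of the genomic RNA, and the cPPT/CTS. A second truncated LTR lies downstream of the cargo and is followed by an SV40 poly(A) signal and SV40 origin.

Between the viral elements, attB4, attB5, attB1 and attB2 scars mark the junctions of the recombined modules. The human ubiquitin C promoter drives miniTurbo, an engineered truncated E. coli biotin ligase, fused in frame to the N-terminus of human CDK7. CDK7 is a serine/threonine kinase involved in cell cycle control and RNA polymerase II transcription. The catalogue describes a V5 epitope between miniTurbo and CDK7. The feature table does not annotate it separately, though there is a short unannotated gap after miniTurbo. A WPRE follows the open reading frame to enhance transcript expression, and a mouse PGK promoter drives puromycin N-acetyltransferase for selection of transduced cells.

The construct was made within a programme on understudied druggable kinases. It is used to express the fusion stably in mammalian cells so that proteins near CDK7 are biotinylated and identified by proteomics, generating protein-proximity networks.
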