Features (pLannotate 1.2.2; 32 found; start..end, strand, type, name):
     63..163     +  CDS            Rev (fragment): human immunodeficiency virus 1 (HIV-1) Rev protein; rev; enhances nuclear export of unspliced and incompletely spliced viral mRNAs
    182..298     +  misc_feature   cPPT/CTS: central polypurine tract and central termination sequence of HIV-1
    332..352     +  protein_bind   attB4: mutant version of attB; core recombination site for the Gateway® BP reaction BP Clonase™
    352..1563    +  promoter       UbC promoter: human ubiquitin C promoter
   1567..1585    -  protein_bind   attB5 (fragment): mutant version of attB; core recombination site for the Gateway® BP reaction BP Clonase™
   1600..2370    +  CDS            miniTurbo: N-terminally truncated mutant of the E. coli biotin ligase BioID engineered for improved catalytic efficiency (Branon et al., 2018)
   2419..2443    +  protein_bind   attB1: mutant version of attB; recombination site for the Gateway® BP reaction BP Clonase™
   2449..3486    +  CDS            CDK7: CDK7_HUMAN - Also known as CAK, CAK1, CDKN7, MO15, STK1. Experimental evidence at protein level: Swiss-Prot protein existence level 1. Serine/threonine kinase involved in cell cycle control and in RNA polymerase II-mediated RNA transcription. Cyclin-dependent kinases (CDKs) are activated by the binding to a cyclin and mediate the progression through the cell cycle. Each different complex controls a specific transition between 2 subsequent phases in the cell cycle. Required for both activation and complex formation of CDK1/cyclin-B during G2-M transition, and for activation of CDK2/cyclins duri
   3494..3518    -  protein_bind   attB2: mutant version of attB; recombination site for the Gateway® BP reaction BP Clonase™
   3548..4136    +  misc_feature   WPRE: woodchuck hepatitis virus posttranscriptional regulatory element
   4150..4649    +  promoter       PGK promoter: mouse phosphoglycerate kinase 1 promoter
   4670..5269    +  CDS            PuroR: puromycin N-acetyltransferase; pac from Streptomyces alboniger; confers resistance to puromycin
   5337..5474    +  CDS            nef (fragment): NEF_HV1LA - Experimental evidence at protein level: Swiss-Prot protein existence level 1. Extracellular Nef protein targets CD4(+) T-lymphocytes for apoptosis by interacting with CXCR4 surface receptors. From Human immunodeficiency virus type 1 group M subtype B (isolate Lai) (HIV-1).
   5460..5640    +  LTR            5' LTR (truncated): truncated 5' long terminal repeat (LTR) from HIV-1
   5712..5833    +  polyA_signal   SV40 poly(A) signal: SV40 polyadenylation signal
   5873..6008    +  rep_origin     SV40 ori: SV40 origin of replication
   6029..6047    -  promoter       T7 promoter: promoter for bacteriophage T7 RNA polymerase
   6055..6210    +  CDS            lacZα (fragment): LacZα fragment of β-galactosidase; lacZ fragment
   6215..6643    +  rep_origin     f1 ori (sequence partly withheld): f1 bacteriophage origin of replication; arrow indicates direction of (+) strand synthesis
   6696..6800    +  promoter       AmpR promoter: bla
   6801..7661    +  CDS            AmpR: β-lactamase; bla; confers resistance to ampicillin, carbenicillin, and related antibiotics
   7832..8420    +  rep_origin     ori: high-copy-number ColE1/pMB1/pBR322/pUC origin of replication
   8603..8695    +  CDS            lacI (fragment): lac repressor; lacI; The lac repressor binds to the lac operator to inhibit transcription in E. coli. This inhibition can be relieved by adding lactose or isopropyl-β-D-thiogalactopyranoside (IPTG).
   8708..8729    +  protein_bind   CAP binding site: CAP binding activates transcription in the presence of cAMP. E. coli catabolite activator protein
   8744..8774    +  promoter       lac promoter: promoter for the E. coli lac operon
   8782..8798    +  protein_bind   lac operator: The lac repressor binds to the lac operator to inhibit transcription in E. coli. This inhibition can be relieved by adding lactose or isopropyl-β-D-thiogalactopyranoside (IPTG). lac repressor encoded by lacI
   8843..8861    +  promoter       T3 promoter: promoter for bacteriophage T3 RNA polymerase
   8889..9115    +  promoter       RSV promoter: Rous sarcoma virus enhancer/promoter
   9116..9296    +  LTR            5' LTR (truncated): truncated 5' long terminal repeat (LTR) from HIV-1
   9343..9468    +  misc_feature   HIV-1 Ψ: packaging signal of human immunodeficiency virus type 1
   9452..9815    +  CDS            HIV-1 gag (fragment): gag protein from human immunodeficiency virus 1; gag
   9961..10194   +  misc_feature   RRE: The Rev response element (RRE) of HIV-1 allows for Rev-dependent mRNA export from the nucleus to the cytoplasm.
>Addgene plasmid #158194 | p663-UBC-miniTurbo-V5-CDK7_IDG-K | addgene full sequence | sequence record 310269 | Addgene NGS Result
TTTTTGCTGTACTTTCTATAGTGAATAGAGTTAGGCAGGGATATTCACCATTATCGTTTCAGACCCACCT
CCCAACCCCGAGGGGACCCGACAGGCCCGAAGGAATAGAAGAAGAAGGTGGAGAGAGAGACAGAGACAGA
TCCATTCGATTAGTGAACGGATCTCGACGGTATCGGTTAACTTTTAAAAGAAAAGGGGGGATTGGGGGGT
ACAGTGCAGGGGAAAGAATAGTAGACATAATAGCAACAGACATACAAACTAAAGAATTACAAAAACAAAT
TACAAAATTCAAAATTTTATCGTCCAGTGTGGTGGAATTCTGCAGATATCACAACTTTGTATAGAAAAGT
TGGCCTCCGCGCCGGGTTTTGGCGCCTCCCGCGGGCGCCCCCCTCCTCACGGCGAGCGCTGCCACGTCAG
ACGAAGGGCGCAGCGAGCGTCCTGATCCTTCCGCCCGGACGCTCAGGACAGCGGCCCGCTGCTCATAAGA
CTCGGCCTTAGAACCCCAGTATCAGCAGAAGGACATTTTAGGACGGGACTTGGGTGACTCTAGGGCACTG
GTTTTCTTTCCAGAGAGCGGAACAGGCGAGGAAAAGTAGTCCCTTCTCGGCGATTCTGCGGAGGGATCTC
CGTGGGGCGGTGAACGCCGATGATTATATAAGGACGTGCCGGGTGTGGCACAGCTAGTTCCGTCGCAGCC
GGGATTTGGGTCGCGGTTCTTGTTTGTGGATCGCTGTGATCGTCACTTGGTGAGTAGCGGGCTGCTGGGC
TGGCCGGGGCTTTCGTGGCCGCCGGGCCGCTCGGTGGGACGGAAGCGTGTGGAGAGACCGCCAAGGGCTG
TAGTCTGGGTCCGCGAGCAAGGTTGCCCTGAACTGGGGGTTGGGGGGAGCGCAGCAAAATGGCGGCTGTT
CCCGAGTCTTGAATGGAAGACGCTTGTGAGGCGGGCTGTGAGGTCGTTGAAACAAGGTGGGGGGCATGGT
GGGCGGCAAGAACCCAAGGTCTTGAGGCCTTCGCTAATGCGGGAAAGCTCTTATTCGGGTGAGATGGGCT
GGGGCACCATCTGGGGACCCTGACGTGAAGTTTGTCACTGACTGGAGAACTCGGTTTGTCGTCTGTTGCG
GGGGCGGCAGTTATGGCGGTGCCGTTGGGCAGTGCACCCGTACCTTTGGGAGCGCGCGCCCTCGTCGTGT
CGTGACGTCACCCGTTCTGTTGGCTTATAATGCAGGGTGGGGCCACCTGCCGGTAGGTGTGCGGTAGGCT
TTTCTCCGTCGCAGGACGCAGGGTTCGGGCCTAGGGTAGGCTCTCCTGAATCGACAGGCGCCGGACCTCT
GGTGAGGGGAGGGATAAGTGAGGCGTCAGTTTCTTTGGTCGGTTTTATGTACCTATCTTCTTAAGTAGCT
GAAGCTCCGGTTTTGAACTATGCGCTCGGGGTTGGCGAGTGTGTTTTGTGAAGTTTTTTAGGCACCTTTT
GAAATGTAATCATTTGGGTCAATATGTAATTTTCAGTGTTAGACTAGTAAATTGTCCGCTAAATTCTGGC
CGTTTTTGGCTTTTTTGTTAGACGGCCAACTTTTGTATACAAAGTGGGCCACCATGGGAATCCCGCTGCT
GAACGCTAAACAGATTCTGGGACAGCTGGACGGCGGGAGCGTGGCAGTCCTGCCTGTGGTCGACTCCACC
AATCAGTACCTGCTGGATCGAATCGGCGAGCTGAAGAGTGGGGATGCTTGCATTGCAGAATATCAGCAGG
CAGGGAGAGGAAGCAGAGGGAGGAAATGGTTCTCTCCTTTTGGAGCTAACCTGTACCTGAGTATGTTTTG
GCGCCTGAAGCGGGGACCAGCAGCAATCGGCCTGGGCCCGGTCATCGGAATTGTCATGGCAGAAGCGCTG
CGAAAGCTGGGAGCAGACAAGGTGCGAGTCAAATGGCCCAATGACCTGTATCTGCAGGATAGAAAGCTGG
CAGGCATCCTGGTGGAGCTGGCCGGAATAACAGGCGATGCTGCACAGATCGTCATTGGCGCCGGGATTAA
CGTGGCTATGAGGCGCGTGGAGGAAAGCGTGGTCAATCAGGGCTGGATCACACTGCAGGAAGCAGGGATT
AACCTGGACAGGAATACTCTGGCCGCTATGCTGATCCGAGAGCTGCGGGCAGCCCTGGAACTGTTCGAGC
AGGAAGGCCTGGCTCCATATCTGTCACGGTGGGAGAAGCTGGATAACTTCATCAATAGACCCGTGAAGCT
GATCATTGGGGACAAAGAGATTTTCGGGATTAGCCGGGGGATTGATAAACAGGGAGCCCTGCTGCTGGAA
CAGGACGGAGTTATCAAACCCTGGATGGGCGGAGAAATCAGTCTGCGGTCTGCCGAAAAGGCTAGCGGCA
AGCCCATCCCCAACCCCCTGCTGGGCCTGGACAGCACCACAAGTTTGTACAAAAAAGCAGGCTCCACCAT
GGCTCTGGACGTGAAGTCTCGGGCAAAGCGTTATGAGAAGCTGGACTTCCTTGGGGAGGGACAGTTTGCC
ACCGTTTACAAGGCCAGAGATAAGAACACCAACCAAATTGTCGCCATTAAGAAAATCAAACTTGGACATA
GATCAGAAGCTAAAGATGGTATAAATAGAACCGCCTTAAGAGAGATAAAATTATTACAGGAGCTAAGTCA
TCCAAATATAATTGGTCTCCTTGATGCTTTTGGACATAAATCTAATATTAGCCTTGTCTTTGATTTTATG
GAAACTGATCTAGAGGTTATAATAAAGGATAATAGTCTTGTGCTGACACCATCACACATCAAAGCCTACA
TGTTGATGACTCTTCAAGGATTAGAATATTTACATCAACATTGGATCCTACATAGGGATCTGAAACCAAA
CAACTTGTTGCTAGATGAAAATGGAGTTCTAAAACTGGCAGATTTTGGCCTGGCCAAATCTTTTGGGAGC
CCCAATAGAGCTTATACACATCAGGTTGTAACCAGGTGGTATCGGGCCCCCGAGTTACTATTTGGAGCTA
GGATGTATGGTGTAGGTGTGGACATGTGGGCTGTTGGCTGTATATTAGCAGAGTTACTTCTAAGGGTTCC
TTTTTTGCCAGGAGATTCAGACCTTGATCAGCTAACAAGAATATTTGAAACTTTGGGCACACCAACTGAG
GAACAGTGGCCGGACATGTGTAGTCTTCCAGATTATGTGACATTTAAGAGTTTCCCTGGAATACCTTTGC
ATCACATCTTCAGTGCAGCAGGAGACGACTTACTAGATCTCATACAAGGCTTATTCTTATTTAATCCATG
TGCTCGAATTACGGCCACACAGGCACTGAAAATGAAGTATTTCAGTAATCGGCCAGGGCCAACACCTGGA
TGTCAGCTGCCAAGACCAAACTGTCCAGTGGAAACCTTAAAGGAGCAATCAAATCCAGCTTTGGCAATAA
AAAGGAAAAGAACAGAGGCCTTAGAACAAGGAGGATTGCCCAAGAAACTAATTTTTTGAATTCACCCAGC
TTTCTTGTACAAAGTGGTGATATCCAGCACAGTGGCGGCCGCTCGACAATCAACCTCTGGATTACAAAAT
TTGTGAAAGATTGACTGGTATTCTTAACTATGTTGCTCCTTTTACGCTATGTGGATACGCTGCTTTAATG
CCTTTGTATCATGCTATTGCTTCCCGTATGGCTTTCATTTTCTCCTCCTTGTATAAATCCTGGTTGCTGT
CTCTTTATGAGGAGTTGTGGCCCGTTGTCAGGCAACGTGGCGTGGTGTGCACTGTGTTTGCTGACGCAAC
CCCCACTGGTTGGGGCATTGCCACCACCTGTCAGCTCCTTTCCGGGACTTTCGCTTTCCCCCTCCCTATT
GCCACGGCGGAACTCATCGCCGCCTGCCTTGCCCGCTGCTGGACAGGGGCTCGGCTGTTGGGCACTGACA
ATTCCGTGGTGTTGTCGGGGAAGCTGACGTCCTTTCCATGGCTGCTCGCCTGTGTTGCCACCTGGATTCT
GCGCGGGACGTCCTTCTGCTACGTCCCTTCGGCCCTCAATCCAGCGGACCTTCCTTCCCGCGGCCTGCTG
CCGGCTCTGCGGCCTCTTCCGCGTCTTCGCCTTCGCCCTCAGACGAGTCGGATCTCCCTTTGGGCCGCCT
CCCCGCCTGGAATTCTACCGGGTAGGGGAGGCGCTTTTCCCAAGGCAGTCTGGAGCATGCGCTTTAGCAG
CCCCGCTGGGCACTTGGCGCTACACAAGTGGCCTCTGGCCTCGCACACATTCCACATCCACCGGTAGGCG
CCAACCGGCTCCGTTCTTTGGTGGCCCCTTCGCGCCACCTTCTACTCCTCCCCTAGTCAGGAAGTTCCCC
CCCGCCCCGCAGCTCGCGTCGTGCAGGACGTGACAAATGGAAGTAGCACGTCTCACTAGTCTCGTGCAGA
TGGACAGCACCGCTGAGCAATGGAAGCGGGTAGGCCTTTGGGGCAGCGGCCAATAGCAGCTTTGCTCCTT
CGCTTTCTGGGCTCAGAGGCTGGGAAGGGGTGGGTCCGGGGGCGGGCTCAGGGGCGGGCTCAGGGGCGGG
GCGGGCGCCCGAAGGTCCTCCGGAGGCCCGGCATTCTGCACGCTTCAAAAGCGCACGTCTGCCGCGCTGT
TCTCCTCTTCCTCATCTCCGGGCCTTTCGACCTGCAGCCCAAGCTTACCATGACCGAGTACAAGCCCACG
GTGCGCCTCGCCACCCGCGACGACGTCCCCAGGGCCGTACGCACCCTCGCCGCCGCGTTCGCCGACTACC
CCGCCACGCGCCACACCGTCGATCCGGACCGCCACATCGAGCGGGTCACCGAGCTGCAAGAACTCTTCCT
CACGCGCGTCGGGCTCGACATCGGCAAGGTGTGGGTCGCGGACGACGGCGCCGCGGTGGCGGTCTGGACC
ACGCCGGAGAGCGTCGAAGCGGGGGCGGTGTTCGCCGAGATCGGCCCGCGCATGGCCGAGTTGAGCGGTT
CCCGGCTGGCCGCGCAGCAACAGATGGAAGGCCTCCTGGCGCCGCACCGGCCCAAGGAGCCCGCGTGGTT
CCTGGCCACCGTCGGCGTCTCGCCCGACCACCAGGGCAAGGGTCTGGGCAGCGCCGTCGTGCTCCCCGGA
GTGGAGGCGGCCGAGCGCGCCGGGGTGCCCGCCTTCCTGGAGACCTCCGCGCCCCGCAACCTCCCCTTCT
ACGAGCGGCTCGGCTTCACCGTCACCGCCGACGTCGAGGTGCCCGAAGGACCGCGCACCTGGTGCATGAC
CCGCAAGCCCGGTGCCTGACGCCCGCCCCACGACCCGCAGCGCCCGACCGAAAGGAGCGCACGACCCCAT
GCATCTCGAGGGCCCGGTACCTTTAAGACCAATGACTTACAAGGCAGCTGTAGATCTTAGCCACTTTTTA
AAAGAAAAGGGGGGACTGGAAGGGCTAGCTCACTCCCAACGAAGACAAGATCTGCTTTTTGCTTGTACTG
GGTCTCTCTGGTTAGACCAGATCTGAGCCTGGGAGCTCTCTGGCTAACTAGGGAACCCACTGCTTAAGCC
TCAATAAAGCTTGCCTTGAGTGCTTCAAGTAGTGTGTGCCCGTCTGTTGTGTGACTCTGGTAACTAGAGA
TCCCTCAGACCCTTTTAGTCAGTGTGGAAAATCTCTAGCAGTAGTAGTTCATGTCATCTTATTATTCAGT
ATTTATAACTTGCAAAGAAATGAATATCAGAGAGTGAGAGGAACTTGTTTATTGCAGCTTATAATGGTTA
CAAATAAAGCAATAGCATCACAAATTTCACAAATAAAGCATTTTTTTCACTGCATTCTAGTTGTGGTTTG
TCCAAACTCATCAATGTATCTTATCATGTCTGGCTCTAGCTATCCCGCCCCTAACTCCGCCCATCCCGCC
CCTAACTCCGCCCAGTTCCGCCCATTCTCCGCCCCATGGCTGACTAATTTTTTTTATTTATGCAGAGGCC
GAGGCCGCCTCGGCCTCTGAGCTATTCCAGAAGTAGTGAGGAGGCTTTTTTGGAGGCCTAGGGACGTACC
CAATTCGCCCTATAGTGAGTCGTATTACGCGCGCTCACTGGCCGTCGTTTTACAACGTCGTGACTGGGAA
AACCCTGGCGTTACCCAACTTAATCGCCTTGCAGCACATCCCCCTTTCGCCAGCTGGCGTAATAGCGAAG
AGGCCCGCACCGATCGCCCTTCCCAACAGTTGCGCAGCCTGAATGGCGAATGGG
[124 nt withheld, positions 6215-6338]
C
[91 nt withheld, positions 6340-6430]
A
[49 nt withheld, positions 6432-6480]
CCTTTGACGTTGGAGTCCACGTTCTTT
[37 nt withheld, positions 6508-6544]
ACCCTATCTCGGTCTATTCTTTTGATTTATAAGGGATTTTGCCGATTTCGGCCTATTGGTTAAAAAATGA
GCTGATTTAACAAAAATTTAACGCGAATTTTAACAAAATATTAACGCTTACAATTTAGGTGGCACTTTTC
GGGGAAATGTGCGCGGAACCCCTATTTGTTTATTTTTCTAAATACATTCAAATATGTATCCGCTCATGAG
ACAATAACCCTGATAAATGCTTCAATAATATTGAAAAAGGAAGAGTATGAGTATTCAACATTTCCGTGTC
GCCCTTATTCCCTTTTTTGCGGCATTTTGCCTTCCTGTTTTTGCTCACCCAGAAACGCTGGTGAAAGTAA
AAGATGCTGAAGATCAGTTGGGTGCACGAGTGGGTTACATCGAACTGGATCTCAACAGCGGTAAGATCCT
TGAGAGTTTTCGCCCCGAAGAACGTTTTCCAATGATGAGCACTTTTAAAGTTCTGCTATGTGGCGCGGTA
TTATCCCGTATTGACGCCGGGCAAGAGCAACTCGGTCGCCGCATACACTATTCTCAGAATGACTTGGTTG
AGTACTCACCAGTCACAGAAAAGCATCTTACGGATGGCATGACAGTAAGAGAATTATGCAGTGCTGCCAT
AACCATGAGTGATAACACTGCGGCCAACTTACTTCTGACAACGATCGGAGGACCGAAGGAGCTAACCGCT
TTTTTGCACAACATGGGGGATCATGTAACTCGCCTTGATCGTTGGGAACCGGAGCTGAATGAAGCCATAC
CAAACGACGAGCGTGACACCACGATGCCTGTAGCAATGGCAACAACGTTGCGCAAACTATTAACTGGCGA
ACTACTTACTCTAGCTTCCCGGCAACAATTAATAGACTGGATGGAGGCGGATAAAGTTGCAGGACCACTT
CTGCGCTCGGCCCTTCCGGCTGGCTGGTTTATTGCTGATAAATCTGGAGCCGGTGAGCGTGGGTCTCGCG
GTATCATTGCAGCACTGGGGCCAGATGGTAAGCCCTCCCGTATCGTAGTTATCTACACGACGGGGAGTCA
GGCAACTATGGATGAACGAAATAGACAGATCGCTGAGATAGGTGCCTCACTGATTAAGCATTGGTAACTG
TCAGACCAAGTTTACTCATATATACTTTAGATTGATTTAAAACTTCATTTTTAATTTAAAAGGATCTAGG
TGAAGATCCTTTTTGATAATCTCATGACCAAAATCCCTTAACGTGAGTTTTCGTTCCACTGAGCGTCAGA
CCCCGTAGAAAAGATCAAAGGATCTTCTTGAGATCCTTTTTTTCTGCGCGTAATCTGCTGCTTGCAAACA
AAAAAACCACCGCTACCAGCGGTGGTTTGTTTGCCGGATCAAGAGCTACCAACTCTTTTTCCGAAGGTAA
CTGGCTTCAGCAGAGCGCAGATACCAAATACTGTTCTTCTAGTGTAGCCGTAGTTAGGCCACCACTTCAA
GAACTCTGTAGCACCGCCTACATACCTCGCTCTGCTAATCCTGTTACCAGTGGCTGCTGCCAGTGGCGAT
AAGTCGTGTCTTACCGGGTTGGACTCAAGACGATAGTTACCGGATAAGGCGCAGCGGTCGGGCTGAACGG
GGGGTTCGTGCACACAGCCCAGCTTGGAGCGAACGACCTACACCGAACTGAGATACCTACAGCGTGAGCT
ATGAGAAAGCGCCACGCTTCCCGAAGGGAGAAAGGCGGACAGGTATCCGGTAAGCGGCAGGGTCGGAACA
GGAGAGCGCACGAGGGAGCTTCCAGGGGGAAACGCCTGGTATCTTTATAGTCCTGTCGGGTTTCGCCACC
TCTGACTTGAGCGTCGATTTTTGTGATGCTCGTCAGGGGGGCGGAGCCTATGGAAAAACGCCAGCAACGC
GGCCTTTTTACGGTTCCTGGCCTTTTGCTGGCCTTTTGCTCACATGTTCTTTCCTGCGTTATCCCCTGAT
TCTGTGGATAACCGTATTACCGCCTTTGAGTGAGCTGATACCGCTCGCCGCAGCCGAACGACCGAGCGCA
GCGAGTCAGTGAGCGAGGAAGCGGAAGAGCGCCCAATACGCAAACCGCCTCTCCCCGCGCGTTGGCCGAT
TCATTAATGCAGCTGGCACGACAGGTTTCCCGACTGGAAAGCGGGCAGTGAGCGCAACGCAATTAATGTG
AGTTAGCTCACTCATTAGGCACCCCAGGCTTTACACTTTATGCTTCCGGCTCGTATGTTGTGTGGAATTG
TGAGCGGATAACAATTTCACACAGGAAACAGCTATGACCATGATTACGCCAAGCGCGCAATTAACCCTCA
CTAAAGGGAACAAAAGCTGGAGCTGCAAGCTTAATGTAGTCTTATGCAATACTCTTGTAGTCTTGCAACA
TGGTAACGATGAGTTAGCAACATGCCTTACAAGGAGAGAAAAAGCACCGTGCATGCCGATTGGTGGAAGT
AAGGTGGTACGATCGTGCCTTATTAGGAAGGCAACAGACGGGTCTGACATGGATTGGACGAACCACTGAA
TTGCCGCATTGCAGAGATATTGTATTTAAGTGCCTAGCTCGATACATAAACGGGTCTCTCTGGTTAGACC
AGATCTGAGCCTGGGAGCTCTCTGGCTAACTAGGGAACCCACTGCTTAAGCCTCAATAAAGCTTGCCTTG
AGTGCTTCAAGTAGTGTGTGCCCGTCTGTTGTGTGACTCTGGTAACTAGAGATCCCTCAGACCCTTTTAG
TCAGTGTGGAAAATCTCTAGCAGTGGCGCCCGAACAGGGACTTGAAAGCGAAAGGGAAACCAGAGGAGCT
CTCTCGACGCAGGACTCGGCTTGCTGAAGCGCGCACGGCAAGAGGCGAGGGGCGGCGACTGGTGAGTACG
CCAAAAATTTTGACTAGCGGAGGCTAGAAGGAGAGAGATGGGTGCGAGAGCGTCAGTATTAAGCGGGGGA
GAATTAGATCGCGATGGGAAAAAATTCGGTTAAGGCCAGGGGGAAAGAAAAAATATAAATTAAAACATAT
AGTATGGGCAAGCAGGGAGCTAGAACGATTCGCAGTTAATCCTGGCCTGTTAGAAACATCAGAAGGCTGT
AGACAAATACTGGGACAGCTACAACCATCCCTTCAGACAGGATCAGAAGAACTTAGATCATTATATAATA
CAGTAGCAACCCTCTATTGTGTGCATCAAAGGATAGAGATAAAAGACACCAAGGAAGCTTTAGACAAGAT
AGAGGAAGAGCAAAACAAAAGTAAGACCACCGCACAGCAAGCGGCCGCTGATCTTCAGACCTGGAGGAGG
AGATATGAGGGACAATTGGAGAAGTGAATTATATAAATATAAAGTAGTAAAAATTGAACCATTAGGAGTA
GCACCCACCAAGGCAAAGAGAAGAGTGGTGCAGAGAGAAAAAAGAGCAGTGGGAATAGGAGCTTTGTTCC
TTGGGTTCTTGGGAGCAGCAGGAAGCACTATGGGCGCAGCGTCAATGACGCTGACGGTACAGGCCAGACA
ATTATTGTCTGGTATAGTGCAGCAGCAGAACAATTTGCTGAGGGCTATTGAGGCGCAACAGCATCTGTTG
CAACTCACAGTCTGGGGCATCAAGCAGCTCCAGGCAAGAATCCTGGCTGTGGAAAGATACCTAAAGGATC
AACAGCTCCTGGGGATTTGGGGTTGCTCTGGAAAACTCATTTGCACCACTGCTGTGCCTTGGAATGCTAG
TTGGAGTAATAAATCTCTGGAACAGATTTGGAATCACACGACCTGGATGGAGTGGGACAGAGAAATTAAC
AATTACACAAGCTTAATACACTCCTTAATTGAAGAATCGCAAAACCAGCAAGAAAAGAATGAACAAGAAT
TATTGGAATTAGATAAATGGGCAAGTTTGTGGAATTGGTTTAACATAACAAATTGGCTGTGGTATATAAA
ATTATTCATAATGATAGTAGGAGGCTTGGTAGGTTTAAGAATAG
